>Addgene plasmid #232665 | pXJ-His-CD80 | addgene full sequence | sequence record 464231 | Addgene NGS Result
CCGTTACATAACTTACGGTAAATGGCCCGCCTGGCTGACCGCCCAACGACCCCCGCCCATTGACGTCAAT
AATGACGTATGTTCCCATAGTAACGCCAATAGGGACTTTCCATTGACGTCAATGGGTGGAGTATTTACGG
TAAACTGCCCACTTGGCAGTACATCAAGTGTATCATATGCCAAGTACGCCCCCTATTGACGTCAATGACG
GTAAATGGCCCGCCTGGCATTATGCCCAGTACATGACCTTATGGGACTTTCCTACTTGGCAGTACATCTA
CGTATTAGTCATCGCTATTACCATGGTGATGCGGTTTTGGCAGTACATCAATGGGCGTGGATAGCGGTTT
GACTCACGGGGATTTCCAAGTCTCCACCCCATTGACGTCAATGGGAGTTTGTTTTGGCACCAAAATCAAC
GGGACTTTCCAAAATGTCGTAACAACTCCGCCCCATTGACGCAAATGGGCGGTAGGCGTGTACGGTGGGA
GGTCTATATAAGCAGAGCTCGTTTAGTGAACCGTCAGATCGCCTGGAGACGCCATCCACGCTGTTTTGAC
CTCCATAGAAGACACCGGGACCGATCCAGCCTCCGCGGCCGGGAACGGTGCATTGGAACGGACCCCTAGG
CTTTTGCAAAAAGCTCCGGATCGATCCTGAGAACTTCAGGGTGAGTTTGGGGACCCTTGATTGTTCTTTC
TTTTTCGCTATTGTAAAATTCATGTTATATGGAGGGGGCAAAGTTTTCAGGGTGTTGTTTAGAATGGGAA
GATGTCCCTTGTATCACCATGGACCCTCATGATAATTTTGTTTCTTTCACTTTCTACTCTGTTGACAACC
ATTGTCTCCTCTTATTTTCTTTTCATTTTCTGTAACTTTTTCGTTAAACTTTAGCTTGCATTTGTAACGA
ATTTTTAAATTCACTTTTGTTTATTTGTCAGATTGTAAGTACTTTCTCTAATCACTTTTTTTTCAAGGCA
ATCAGGGTATATTATATTGTACTTCAGCACAGTTTTAGAGAACAATTGTTATAATTAAATGATAAGGTAG
AATATTTCTGCATATAAATTCTGGCTGGCGTGGAAATATTCTTATTGGTAGAAACAACTACATCCTGGTC
ATCATCCTGCCTTTCTCTTTATGGTTACAATGATATACACTGTTTGAGATGAGGATAAAATACTCTGAGT
CCAAACCGGGCCCCTCTGCTAACCATGTTCATGCCTTCTTCTTTTTCCTACAGCTCCTGGGCAACGTGCT
GGTTATTGTGCTGTCTCATCATTTTGGCAAAGAATTGTAATACGACTCACTAAGGGCGGCCGCGGATCCG
CCACCATGGGCCACACACGGAGGCAGGGAACATCACCATCCAAGTGTCCATACCTCAATTTCTTTCAGCT
CTTGGTGCTGGCTGGTCTTTCTCACTTCTGTTCAGGTGTTATCCACGTGACCAAGGAAGTGAAAGAAGTG
GCAACGCTGTCCTGTGGTCACAATGTTTCTGTTGAAGAGCTGGCACAAACTCGCATCTACTGGCAAAAGG
AGAAGAAAATGGTGCTGACTATGATGTCTGGGGACATGAATATATGGCCCGAGTACAAGAACCGGACCAT
CTTTGATATCACTAATAACCTCTCCATTGTGATCCTGGCTCTGCGCCCATCTGACGAGGGCACATACGAG
TGTGTTGTTCTGAAGTATGAAAAAGACGCTTTCAAGCGGGAACACCTGGCTGAAGTGACGTTATCAGTCA
AAGCTGACTTCCCTACACCTAGTATATCTGACTTTGAAATTCCAACTTCTAATATTAGAAGGATAATTTG
CTCAACCTCTGGAGGTTTTCCAGAGCCTCACCTCTCCTGGTTGGAAAATGGAGAAGAATTAAATGCCATC
AACACAACAGTTTCCCAAGATCCTGAAACTGAGCTCTATGCTGTTAGCAGCAAACTGGATTTCAATATGA
CAACCAACCACAGCTTCATGTGTCTCATCAAGTATGGACATTTAAGAGTGAATCAGACCTTCAACTGGAA
TACAACCAAGCAAGAGCATTTTCCTGATAACCTGCTCCCATCCTGGGCCATTACCTTAATCTCAGTAAAT
GGAATTTTTGTGATATGCTGCCTGACCTACTGCTTTGCCCCAAGATGCAGAGAGAGAAGGAGGAATGAGA
GATTGAGAAGGGAAAGTGTACGCCCTGTACTCGAGCACCATCACCATCACCATCACCATCACCATTAGTA
CCAGGTAAGTGTACCCAATTCGCCCTATAGTGAGTCGTATTACAATTCACTCGATCGCCCTTCCCAACAG
TTGCGCAGCCTGAATGGCGAATGGAGATCCAATTTTTAAGTGTATAATGTGTTAAACTACTGATTCTAAT
TGTTTGTGTATTTTAGATTCACAGTCCCAAGGCTCATTTCAGGCCCCTCAGTCCTCACAGTCTGTTCATG
ATCATAATCAGCCATACCACATTTGTAGAGGTTTTACTTGCTTTAAAAAACCTCCCACACCTCCCCCTGA
ACCTGAAACATAAAATGAATGCAATTGTTGTTGTTAACTTGTTTATTGCAGCTTATAATGGTTACAAATA
AAGCAATAGCATCACAAATTTCACAAATAAAGCATTTTTTTCACTGCATTCTAGTTGTGGTTTGTCCAAA
CTCATCAATGTATCTTAACGCGCGACTCTAGACTCTTCCGCTTCCTCGCTCACTGACTCGCTGCGCTCGG
TCGTTCGGCTGCGGCGAGCGGTATCAGCTCACTCAAAGGCGGTAATACGGTTATCCACAGAATCAGGGGA
TAACGCAGGAAAGAACATGTGAGCAAAAGGCCAGCAAAAGGCCAGGAACCGTAAAAAGGCCGCGTTGCTG
GCGTTTTTCCATAGGCTCCGCCCCCCTGACGAGCATCACAAAAATCGACGCTCAAGTCAGAGGTGGCGAA
ACCCGACAGGACTATAAAGATACCAGGCGTTTCCCCCTGGAAGCTCCCTCGTGCGCTCTCCTGTTCCGAC
CCTGCCGCTTACCGGATACCTGTCCGCCTTTCTCCCTTCGGGAAGCGTGGCGCTTTCTCATAGCTCACGC
TGTAGGTATCTCAGTTCGGTGTAGGTCGTTCGCTCCAAGCTGGGCTGTGTGCACGAACCCCCCGTTCAGC
CCGACCGCTGCGCCTTATCCGGTAACTATCGTCTTGAGTCCAACCCGGTAAGACACGACTTATCGCCACT
GGCAGCAGCCACTGGTAACAGGATTAGCAGAGCGAGGTATGTAGGCGGTGCTACAGAGTTCTTGAAGTGG
TGGCCTAACTACGGCTACACTAGAAGAACAGTATTTGGTATCTGCGCTCTGCTGAAGCCAGTTACCTTCG
GAAAAAGAGTTGGTAGCTCTTGATCCGGCAAACAAACCACCGCTGGTAGCGGTGGTTTTTTTGTTTGCAA
GCAGCAGATTACGCGCAGAAAAAAAGGATCTCAAGAAGATCCTTTGATCTTTTCTACGGGGTCTGACGCT
CAGTGGAACGAAAACTCACGTTAAGGGATTTTGGTCATGAGATTATCAAAAAGGATCTTCACCTAGATCC
TTTTAAATTAAAAATGAAGTTTTAAATCAATCTAAAGTATATATGAGTAAACTTGGTCTGACAGTTACCA
ATGCTTAATCAGTGAGGCACCTATCTCAGCGATCTGTCTATTTCGTTCATCCATAGTTGCCTGACTCCCC
GTCGTGTAGATAACTACGATACGGGAGGGCTTACCATCTGGCCCCAGTGCTGCAATGATACCGCGAGACC
CACGCTCACCGGCTCCAGATTTATCAGCAATAAACCAGCCAGCCGGAAGGGCCGAGCGCAGAAGTGGTCC
TGCAACTTTATCCGCCTCCATCCAGTCTATTAATTGTTGCCGGGAAGCTAGAGTAAGTAGTTCGCCAGTT
AATAGTTTGCGCAACGTTGTTGCCATTGCTACAGGCATCGTGGTGTCACGCTCGTCGTTTGGTATGGCTT
CATTCAGCTCCGGTTCCCAACGATCAAGGCGAGTTACATGATCCCCCATGTTGTGCAAAAAAGCGGTTAG
CTCCTTCGGTCCTCCGATCGTTGTCAGAAGTAAGTTGGCCGCAGTGTTATCACTCATGGTTATGGCAGCA
CTGCATAATTCTCTTACTGTCATGCCATCCGTAAGATGCTTTTCTGTGACTGGTGAGTACTCAACCAAGT
CATTCTGAGAATAGTGTATGCGGCGACCGAGTTGCTCTTGCCCGGCGTCAATACGGGATAATACCGCGCC
ACATAGCAGAACTTTAAAAGTGCTCATCATTGGAAAACGTTCTTCGGGGCGAAAACTCTCAAGGATCTTA
CCGCTGTTGAGATCCAGTTCGATGTAACCCACTCGTGCACCCAACTGATCTTCAGCATCTTTTACTTTCA
CCAGCGTTTCTGGGTGAGCAAAAACAGGAAGGCAAAATGCCGCAAAAAAGGGAATAAGGGCGACACGGAA
ATGTTGAATACTCATACTCTTCCTTTTTCAATATTATTGAAGCATTTATCAGGGTTATTGTCTCATGAGC
GGATACATATTTGAATGTATTTAGAAAAATAAACAAATAGGGGTTCCGCGCACATTTCCCCGAAAAGTGC
CACCTGACGTCTAAGAAACCATTATTATCATGACATTAACCTATAAAAATAGGCGTATCACGAGGCCCTT
TCGTCTCGCGCGTTTCGGTGATGACGGTGAAAACCTCTGACACATGCAGCTCCCGGAGACGGTCACAGCT
TGTCTGTAAGCGGATGCCGGGAGCAGACAAGCCCGTCAGGGCGCGTCAGCGGGTGTTGGCGGGTGTCGGG
GCTGGCTTAACTATGCGGCATCAGAGCAGATTGTACTGAGAGTGCACCATATGCGGTGTGAAATACCGCA
CAGATGCGTAAGGAGAAAATACCGCATCAGGAAATTGTAAGCGTTAATATTTTGTTAAAATTCGCGTTAA
ATTTTTGTTAAATCAGCTCATTTTTTAACCAATAGGCCGAAATCGGCAAAATCCCTTATAAATCAAAAGA
ATAGACCGAGATAGGGT
[37 nt withheld, positions 5058-5094]
AAAGAACGTGGACTCCAACGTCAAAGG
[49 nt withheld, positions 5122-5170]
T
[91 nt withheld, positions 5172-5262]
G
[124 nt withheld, positions 5264-5387]
CCATTCGCCATTCAGGCTGCGCAACTGTTGGGAAGGGCGATCGGTGCGGGCCTCTTCGCTATTACGCCAG
CTAGAGT
Features (pLannotate 1.2.2; 18 found; start..end, strand, type, name):
      2..305     +  enhancer       CMV enhancer: human cytomegalovirus immediate early enhancer
    306..509     +  promoter       CMV promoter: human cytomegalovirus (CMV) immediate early promoter
    625..647     +  promoter       SRα promoter (fragment): hybrid promoter consisting of the SV40 early promoter plus part of the long terminal repeat of human T-lymphotrophic virus 1
    671..1243    +  intron         β-globin intron: intron from rabbit β-globin gene
   1336..2199    +  CDS            CD80: CD80_HUMAN - Also known as CD28LG, CD28LG1, LAB7. Experimental evidence at protein level: Swiss-Prot protein existence level 1. (Microbial infection) Acts as a receptor for adenovirus subgroup B. From Homo sapiens (Human).
   2206..2235    +  CDS            10xHis: 10xHis affinity tag
   2264..2282    -  promoter       T7 promoter: promoter for bacteriophage T7 RNA polymerase
   2292..2331    +  CDS            lacZα (fragment): LacZα fragment of β-galactosidase; lacZ fragment
   2341..2396    +  intron         small t intron (fragment): SV40 (simian virus 40) small t antigen intron
   2396..2533    +  CDS            large T antigen (fragment): large T antigen from SV40 (simian virus 40)
   2556..2677    +  polyA_signal   SV40 poly(A) signal: SV40 polyadenylation signal
   2876..3464    -  rep_origin     ori: high-copy-number ColE1/pMB1/pBR322/pUC origin of replication
   3635..4495    -  CDS            AmpR: β-lactamase; bla; confers resistance to ampicillin, carbenicillin, and related antibiotics
   4496..4600    -  promoter       AmpR promoter: bla
   4695..4730    +  CDS            rop (fragment): Rop protein, which maintains plasmids at low copy number; rop
   4832..4931    +  misc_feature   bom (fragment): basis of mobility region from pBR322
   4959..5387    -  rep_origin     f1 ori (sequence partly withheld): f1 bacteriophage origin of replication; arrow indicates direction of (+) strand synthesis
   5391..5459    -  CDS            lacZα (fragment): LacZα fragment of β-galactosidase; lacZ fragment
