[The description below was written by a language model from this plasmid's Addgene catalogue record and pLannotate feature annotations shown in this document.]
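Description:
pXJ-His-CD80 is a mammalian expression plasmid built on a modified pXJ40 backbone for transient production of human CD80 (B7-1), the costimulatory ligand of the B7 family. It is maintained in E. coli as a high-copy plasmid through a ColE1/pUC-type origin and selected with ampicillin via the β-lactamase gene. An f1 phage origin is also present, along with short remnants of rop, bom and lacZα that appear to be leftovers of the parental cloning vectors. The plasmid has no mammalian selection marker, so it suits transient transfection rather than direct selection of stable lines.

The expression cassette begins with the human cytomegalovirus immediate-early enhancer and promoter, followed by a rabbit β-globin intron, an element commonly included upstream of a coding sequence so that splicing improves mRNA processing and expression. The CD80 open reading frame, inserted between BamHI and XhoI sites that both remain intact, lies downstream of the intron and is followed closely by a C-terminal 10xHis tag, allowing detection with anti-His antibodies or capture on metal-affinity resin. Transcripts are terminated by an SV40-derived region containing fragments of the small t intron and large T antigen sequence and the SV40 polyadenylation signal. A T7 promoter sits just after the tag in the reverse orientation, so it would transcribe the antisense strand of the insert. A short annotated SRα promoter fragment between the CMV promoter and the intron is only a partial match. The sequenced plasmid is 5,464 nt, consistent with the stated backbone and insert sizes. The associated publication concerns carbohydrate sulfotransferase 8 and cancer immunotherapy efficacy, but the record does not specify the exact experiments for which this construct was used.
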