Addgene plasmid #232665: pXJ-His-CD80
Purpose: transient expresses CD80 in mammalian cells
Depositing lab: Chen-Yang Shen. Depositing organization: Institute of Biomedical Sciences, Academia Sinica. Publication: Genetic insights into carbohydrate sulfotransferase 8 and its impact on the immunotherapy efficacy of cancer. Chou WC, Chen WT, Kuo CT, Chang YM, Lu YS, Li CW, Hung MC, Shen CY. Cell Rep. 2024 Jan 23;43(1):113641. doi: 10.1016/j.celrep.2023.113641. Epub 2023 Dec 30. PubMed 38165805.
Backbone
  Vector backbone: modified pXJ40
  Backbone size w/o insert (bp): 4616
  Vector type: Mammalian Expression
  Selectable markers: No mammalian selection marker
Growth in bacteria
  Bacterial resistance: Ampicillin, 100 μg/mL
  Growth temperature: 37°C
  Growth strain: DH5alpha
  Copy number: High Copy
Gene/Insert
  Gene/Insert name: CD80 (alt names: B7-1; B7.1)
  Species: H. sapiens (human)
  Insert size (bp): 870
  Entrez Gene: CD80 (a.k.a. B7, B7-1, B7.1, BB1, CD28LG, CD28LG1, LAB7)
  Promoter: CMV
  Tag / fusion protein: His (C terminal on insert)
  Cloning method: Restriction Enzyme; 5′ cloning site BamHI (not destroyed); 3′ cloning site XhoI (not destroyed)
  Sequencing primers: 5′ Bglob-intron-F; 3′ SV40pA-R
Terms and licenses: Academic/Nonprofit Terms; Industry Terms: Not Available to Industry
How to cite: pXJ-His-CD80 was a gift from Chen-Yang Shen (Addgene plasmid # 232665 ; http://n2t.net/addgene:232665 ; RRID:Addgene_232665)
